Addgene plasmid #115213: pC0062 RanCas13 (B06) His6-TwinStrep-SUMO-BsaI
Purpose: Expresses RanCas13b from a SUMO-tagged bacterial expression construct
Depositing lab: Feng Zhang. Depositing organization: Broad Institute. Publication: Multiplexed and portable nucleic acid detection platform with Cas13, Cas12a, and Csm6. Gootenberg JS, Abudayyeh OO, Kellner MJ, Joung J, Collins JJ, Zhang F. Science. 2018 Apr 27;360(6387):439-444. doi: 10.1126/science.aaq0179. Epub 2018 Feb 15. PubMed 29449508.
Backbone
  Vector backbone: SUMO bacterial expression vector
  Backbone size w/o insert (bp): 6087
  Total vector size (bp): 9372
  Vector type: Bacterial Expression
Growth in bacteria
  Bacterial resistance: Ampicillin, 100 μg/mL
  Growth temperature: 37°C
  Growth strain: DH5alpha
  Copy number: Unknown
Gene/Insert
  Gene/Insert name: RanCas13 (alt name: Cas13a from Riemerella anatipestifer)
  Species: Riemerella anatipestifer
  Insert size (bp): 3285
  Tag / fusion protein: SUMO
Terms and licenses: Academic/Nonprofit Terms; Industry Terms: Not Available to Industry
How to cite: pC0062 RanCas13 (B06) His6-TwinStrep-SUMO-BsaI was a gift from Feng Zhang (Addgene plasmid # 115213 ; http://n2t.net/addgene:115213 ; RRID:Addgene_115213)
