[The description below was written by a language model from this plasmid's Addgene catalogue record and pLannotate feature annotations shown in this document.]
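Description:
pC0062 RanCas13 (B06) His6-TwinStrep-SUMO-BsaI is a bacterial expression plasmid of about 9.4 kb for producing the Cas13 effector of Riemerella anatipestifer in E. coli as a SUMO fusion. The backbone is a pBR322-derived, pET-style vector. It carries a ColE1/pMB1-type origin together with the bom site and the rop gene, which moderates copy number, although the catalogue lists copy number as unknown. Selection is by ampicillin through the bla gene and its own promoter. Several tetracycline-resistance fragments and a tet promoter are annotated, but these are non-functional remnants of the parental backbone.

Expression is driven by a T7 promoter followed by a lac operator and the T7 gene 10 ribosome binding site, with a plasmid-borne lacI cassette supplying repressor. Transcription therefore depends on T7 RNA polymerase in the host and is inducible with IPTG, ending at a T7 terminator. The reading frame opens with N-terminal purification tags: the name indicates His6 and Twin-Strep, and the annotation detects a His-tag-like fragment, a thrombin site and a truncated yeast SMT3 (SUMO) domain. SUMO generally aids solubility and can be removed by SUMO protease. The roughly 3.3 kb Cas13 coding sequence falls in the unannotated interval between SUMO and the terminator. The "BsaI" in the name presumably refers to the Golden Gate cloning site of the parent vector.

The record is inconsistent about subtype: the purpose field calls the protein RanCas13b, while the alternative name says Cas13a. The plasmid was deposited with work on multiplexed Cas13-, Cas12a- and Csm6-based nucleic acid detection, for which it supplies recombinant, purifiable enzyme.
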