Features (pLannotate 1.2.2; 21 found; start..end, strand, type, name):
      1..19      +  promoter       T7 promoter: promoter for bacteriophage T7 RNA polymerase
     20..44      +  protein_bind   lac operator: The lac repressor binds to the lac operator to inhibit transcription in E. coli. This inhibition can be relieved by adding lactose or isopropyl-β-D-thiogalactopyranoside (IPTG). lac repressor encoded by lacI
     59..81      +  RBS            RBS: efficient ribosome binding site from bacteriophage T7 gene 10 (Olins and Rangwala, 1989)
    100..116     +  CDS            capTEV™ (fragment): composite tag for in vivo biotinylation, TEV protease cleavage, and 6xHis tagging
    127..144     +  CDS            thrombin site: thrombin recognition and cleavage site
    241..533     +  CDS            SUMO (fragment): cleavable ubiquitin-like protein tag; S. cerevisiae SMT3 (truncated)
   3839..3876    +  CDS            SET1 (fragment): solubility-enhancement tag derived from T7 phage gene 10B
   3884..3931    +  terminator     T7 terminator: transcription terminator for bacteriophage T7 RNA polymerase
   3954..4058    -  CDS            TcR (fragment): tetracycline efflux protein; tet; confers resistance to tetracycline
   4106..4134    -  promoter       tet promoter: E. coli promoter for tetracycline efflux protein gene
   4247..4351    +  promoter       AmpR promoter: bla
   4352..5209    +  CDS            bla: BLAT_ECOLX - Experimental evidence at protein level: Swiss-Prot protein existence level 1. TEM-type are the most prevalent beta-lactamases in enterobacteria; they hydrolyze the beta-lactam bond in susceptible beta-lactam antibiotics, thus conferring resistance to penicillins and cephalosporins. TEM-3 and TEM-4 are capable of hydrolyzing cefotaxime and ceftazidime. TEM-5 is capable of hydrolyzing ceftazidime. TEM-6 is capable of hydrolyzing ceftazidime and aztreonam. TEM-8/CAZ-2, TEM- 16/CAZ-7 and TEM-24/CAZ-6 are markedly active against ceftazidime. IRT- 4 shows resistance to beta-lactamase in
   5383..5971    +  rep_origin     ori: high-copy-number ColE1/pMB1/pBR322/pUC origin of replication
   6157..6296    -  misc_feature   bom: basis of mobility region from pBR322
   6398..6589    -  CDS            rop: Rop protein, which maintains plasmids at low copy number; rop
   6606..6986    +  CDS            YPB1_ECOLX: Protein predicted: Swiss-Prot protein existence level 4. From Escherichia coli.
   7228..7852    -  CDS            TcR (fragment): tetracycline efflux protein; tet; confers resistance to tetracycline
   7867..7888    -  protein_bind   CAP binding site: CAP binding activates transcription in the presence of cAMP. E. coli catabolite activator protein
   7901..8983    -  CDS            lacI: lac repressor; lacI; The lac repressor binds to the lac operator to inhibit transcription in E. coli. This inhibition can be relieved by adding lactose or isopropyl-β-D-thiogalactopyranoside (IPTG).
   8984..9061    -  promoter       lacI promoter: lacI
   9069..9348    -  CDS            TcR (fragment): tetracycline efflux protein; tet; confers resistance to tetracycline
>Addgene plasmid #115213 | pC0062 RanCas13 (B06) His6-TwinStrep-SUMO-BsaI | addgene full sequence | sequence record 222892 | Addgene NGS Result
TAATACGACTCACTATAGGGGAATTGTGAGCGGATAACAATTCCCCTCTAGAAATAATTTTGTTTAACTT
TAAGAAGGAGATATACCATGGGCAGCAGCCATCATCATCATCATCACAGCAGCGGCCTGGTGCCGCGCGG
CAGCCATATGGCTAGCTGGAGCCATCCGCAGTTTGAAAAAGGTGGTGGTAGCGGTGGTGGTTCAGGTGGT
AGTGCATGGTCACACCCTCAGTTTGAGAAAATGTCGGACTCAGAAGTCAATCAAGAAGCTAAGCCAGAGG
TCAAGCCAGAAGTCAAGCCTGAGACTCACATCAATTTAAAGGTGTCCGATGGATCTTCAGAGATCTTCTT
CAAGATCAAAAAGACCACTCCTTTAAGAAGGCTGATGGAAGCGTTCGCTAAAAGACAGGGTAAGGAAATG
GACTCCTTAAGATTCTTGTACGACGGTATTAGAATCCAAGCTGATCAGACCCCTGAAGATTTGGACATGG
AGGATAACGATATTATTGAGGCTCACAGAGAACAGATTGGTGGATCTATGGAGAAGCCCCTGCTGCCTAA
CGTGTATACCCTGAAGCACAAGTTCTTTTGGGGCGCCTTCCTGAATATCGCCCGGCACAACGCCTTTATC
ACCATCTGCCACATCAATGAGCAGCTGGGCCTGAAAACCCCCAGCAACGACGATAAGATCGTGGACGTGG
TGTGCGAGACATGGAACAATATCCTGAACAATGACCACGATCTGCTGAAGAAGTCCCAGCTGACCGAGCT
GATCCTGAAGCACTTCCCTTTTCTGACAGCCATGTGCTACCACCCCCCTAAGAAGGAGGGCAAGAAGAAG
GGCCACCAGAAGGAGCAGCAGAAGGAGAAGGAGAGCGAGGCACAGTCCCAGGCAGAGGCCCTGAACCCAT
CCAAGCTGATCGAGGCCCTGGAGATCCTGGTGAATCAGCTGCACTCTCTGCGGAACTACTATAGCCACTA
TAAGCACAAGAAGCCCGACGCCGAGAAGGATATCTTCAAGCACCTGTATAAGGCCTTCGACGCCTCTCTG
AGAATGGTGAAGGAGGATTATAAGGCCCACTTCACCGTGAATCTGACAAGGGACTTTGCCCACCTGAACC
GCAAGGGCAAGAACAAGCAGGACAATCCCGACTTCAACAGATACAGATTCGAGAAGGATGGCTTCTTTAC
CGAGTCTGGCCTGCTGTTCTTTACAAATCTGTTTCTGGACAAGAGGGATGCCTATTGGATGCTGAAGAAG
GTGTCCGGCTTCAAGGCCTCTCACAAGCAGCGCGAGAAGATGACCACAGAGGTGTTTTGCAGGAGCCGCA
TCCTGCTGCCCAAGCTGAGGCTGGAGTCCCGCTACGACCACAACCAGATGCTGCTGGATATGCTGTCTGA
GCTGAGCAGATGTCCTAAGCTGCTGTATGAGAAGCTGAGCGAGGAGAATAAGAAGCACTTCCAGGTGGAG
GCCGACGGCTTTCTGGATGAGATCGAGGAGGAGCAGAACCCATTCAAGGACACCCTGATCCGGCACCAGG
ATAGATTCCCCTACTTTGCCCTGAGGTATCTGGACCTGAATGAGTCCTTCAAGTCTATCCGCTTTCAGGT
GGATCTGGGCACATACCACTATTGTATCTACGACAAGAAGATCGGCGATGAGCAGGAGAAGAGGCACCTG
ACCCGCACACTGCTGTCCTTCGGCCGGCTGCAGGACTTTACCGAGATCAACAGACCCCAGGAGTGGAAGG
CCCTGACCAAGGACCTGGATTACAAGGAGACATCCAATCAGCCTTTCATCTCTAAGACCACACCACACTA
TCACATCACCGACAACAAGATCGGCTTTCGGCTGGGCACAAGCAAGGAGCTGTACCCCTCCCTGGAGATC
AAGGATGGCGCCAATAGAATCGCCAAGTACCCTTATAACTCCGGCTTCGTGGCCCACGCCTTTATCTCTG
TGCACGAGCTGCTGCCTCTGATGTTCTACCAGCACCTGACCGGCAAGAGCGAGGACCTGCTGAAGGAGAC
AGTGCGGCACATCCAGAGAATCTATAAGGACTTCGAGGAGGAGCGGATCAATACCATCGAGGATCTGGAG
AAGGCAAACCAGGGCAGACTGCCACTGGGAGCCTTTCCCAAGCAGATGCTGGGCCTGCTGCAGAATAAGC
AGCCTGATCTGTCCGAGAAGGCCAAGATCAAGATCGAGAAGCTGATCGCCGAGACAAAGCTGCTGTCTCA
CAGGCTGAACACAAAGCTGAAGAGCTCCCCAAAGCTGGGCAAGCGGAGAGAGAAGCTGATCAAGACAGGC
GTGCTGGCCGACTGGCTGGTGAAGGATTTCATGCGCTTTCAGCCCGTGGCCTACGACGCCCAGAATCAGC
CTATCAAGTCTAGCAAGGCCAACTCCACCGAGTTCTGGTTTATCAGGCGCGCCCTGGCCCTGTACGGAGG
AGAGAAGAATAGGCTGGAGGGCTATTTCAAGCAGACCAACCTGATCGGCAACACAAATCCACACCCCTTC
CTGAACAAGTTTAATTGGAAGGCCTGCAGGAATCTGGTGGATTTCTACCAGCAGTATCTGGAGCAGCGCG
AGAAGTTTCTGGAGGCCATCAAGAACCAGCCATGGGAGCCCTACCAGTATTGCCTGCTGCTGAAGATCCC
TAAGGAGAACAGGAAGAATCTGGTGAAGGGATGGGAGCAGGGAGGAATCTCTCTGCCACGGGGCCTGTTT
ACCGAGGCCATCAGAGAGACACTGTCTGAGGACCTGATGCTGAGCAAGCCAATCCGCAAGGAGATCAAGA
AGCACGGCCGGGTGGGCTTCATCAGCAGAGCCATCACCCTGTACTTTAAGGAGAAGTATCAGGATAAGCA
CCAGAGCTTCTACAATCTGTCCTATAAGCTGGAGGCAAAGGCACCACTGCTGAAGCGGGAGGAGCACTAC
GAGTATTGGCAGCAGAACAAGCCTCAGTCTCCAACCGAGAGCCAGAGGCTGGAGCTGCACACAAGCGACC
GCTGGAAGGATTACCTGCTGTATAAGAGATGGCAGCACCTGGAGAAGAAGCTGCGGCTGTACCGGAATCA
GGACGTGATGCTGTGGCTGATGACCCTGGAGCTGACAAAGAACCACTTCAAGGAGCTGAACCTGAATTAT
CACCAGCTGAAGCTGGAGAATCTGGCCGTGAACGTGCAGGAGGCCGATGCCAAGCTGAACCCTCTGAATC
AGACCCTGCCCATGGTGCTGCCTGTGAAGGTGTACCCTGCCACAGCCTTTGGCGAGGTGCAGTACCACAA
GACCCCAATCAGGACAGTGTATATCCGCGAGGAGCACACCAAGGCCCTGAAGATGGGCAACTTCAAGGCC
CTGGTGAAGGACCGGAGACTGAATGGCCTGTTCTCTTTTATCAAGGAGGAGAACGATACACAGAAGCACC
CAATCAGCCAGCTGCGGCTGAGGCGCGAGCTGGAGATCTACCAGTCTCTGAGAGTGGACGCCTTCAAGGA
GACACTGAGCCTGGAGGAGAAGCTGCTGAATAAGCACACATCCCTGTCCTCTCTGGAGAACGAGTTTAGG
GCCCTGCTGGAGGAGTGGAAGAAGGAGTATGCCGCCAGCTCCATGGTGACAGACGAGCACATCGCCTTCA
TCGCCAGCGTGCGCAATGCCTTCTGCCACAACCAGTACCCCTTCTACAAGGAGGCCCTGCACGCCCCTAT
CCCACTGTTCACCGTGGCCCAGCCCACCACAGAGGAGAAGGATGGCCTGGGAATCGCAGAGGCCCTGCTG
AAGGTGCTGAGGGAGTACTGTGAGATCGTGAAGTCCCAGATCTAAGGCCGCACTCGAGGCCCGAAAGGAA
GCTGAGTTGGCTGCTGCCACCGCTGAGCAATAACTAGCATAACCCCTTGGGGCCTCTAAACGGGTCTTGA
GGGGTTTTTTGCTGAAAGGAGGAACTATATCCGGATATCCCGCAAGAGGCCCGGCAGTACCGGCATAACC
AAGCCTATGCCTACAGCATCCAGGGTGACGGTGCCGAGGATGACGATGAGCGCATTGTTAGATTTCATAC
ACGGTGCCTGACTGCGTTAGCAATTTAACTGTGATAAACTACCGCATTAAAGCTTATCGATGATAAGCTG
TCAAACATGAGAATTCTTGAAGACGAAAGGGCCTCGTGATACGCCTATTTTTATAGGTTAATGTCATGAT
AATAATGGTTTCTTAGACGTCAGGTGGCACTTTTCGGGGAAATGTGCGCGGAACCCCTATTTGTTTATTT
TTCTAAATACATTCAAATATGTATCCGCTCATGAGACAATAACCCTGATAAATGCTTCAATAATATTGAA
AAAGGAAGAGTATGAGTATTCAACATTTCCGTGTCGCCCTTATTCCCTTTTTTGCGGCATTTTGCCTTCC
TGTTTTTGCTCACCCAGAAACGCTGGTGAAAGTAAAAGATGCTGAAGATCAGTTGGGTGCACGAGTGGGT
TACATCGAACTGGATCTCAACAGCGGTAAGATCCTTGAGAGTTTTCGCCCCGAAGAACGTTTTCCAATGA
TGAGCACTTTTAAAGTTCTGCTATGTGGCGCGGTATTATCCCGTGTTGACGCCGGGCAAGAGCAACTCGG
TCGCCGCATACACTATTCTCAGAATGACTTGGTTGAGTACTCACCAGTCACAGAAAAGCATCTTACGGAT
GGCATGACAGTAAGAGAATTATGCAGTGCTGCCATAACCATGAGTGATAACACTGCGGCCAACTTACTTC
TGACAACGATCGGAGGACCGAAGGAGCTAACCGCTTTTTTGCACAACATGGGGGATCATGTAACTCGCCT
TGATCGTTGGGAACCGGAGCTGAATGAAGCCATACCAAACGACGAGCGTGACACCACGATGCCTGCAGCA
ATGGCAACAACGTTGCGCAAACTATTAACTGGCGAACTACTTACTCTAGCTTCCCGGCAACAATTAATAG
ACTGGATGGAGGCGGATAAAGTTGCAGGACCACTTCTGCGCTCGGCCCTTCCGGCTGGCTGGTTTATTGC
TGATAAATCTGGAGCCGGTGAGCGTGGGTCACGCGGTATCATTGCAGCACTGGGGCCAGATGGTAAGCCC
TCCCGTATCGTAGTTATCTACACGACGGGGAGTCAGGCAACTATGGATGAACGAAATAGACAGATCGCTG
AGATAGGTGCCTCACTGATTAAGCATTGGTAACTGTCAGACCAAGTTTACTCATATATACTTTAGATTGA
TTTAAAACTTCATTTTTAATTTAAAAGGATCTAGGTGAAGATCCTTTTTGATAATCTCATGACCAAAATC
CCTTAACGTGAGTTTTCGTTCCACTGAGCGTCAGACCCCGTAGAAAAGATCAAAGGATCTTCTTGAGATC
CTTTTTTTCTGCGCGTAATCTGCTGCTTGCAAACAAAAAAACCACCGCTACCAGCGGTGGTTTGTTTGCC
GGATCAAGAGCTACCAACTCTTTTTCCGAAGGTAACTGGCTTCAGCAGAGCGCAGATACCAAATACTGTC
CTTCTAGTGTAGCCGTAGTTAGGCCACCACTTCAAGAACTCTGTAGCACCGCCTACATACCTCGCTCTGC
TAATCCTGTTACCAGTGGCTGCTGCCAGTGGCGATAAGTCGTGTCTTACCGGGTTGGACTCAAGACGATA
GTTACCGGATAAGGCGCAGCGGTCGGGCTGAACGGGGGGTTCGTGCACACAGCCCAGCTTGGAGCGAACG
ACCTACACCGAACTGAGATACCTACAGCGTGAGCTATGAGAAAGCGCCACGCTTCCCGAAGGGAGAAAGG
CGGACAGGTATCCGGTAAGCGGCAGGGTCGGAACAGGAGAGCGCACGAGGGAGCTTCCAGGGGGAAACGC
CTGGTATCTTTATAGTCCTGTCGGGTTTCGCCACCTCTGACTTGAGCGTCGATTTTTGTGATGCTCGTCA
GGGGGGCGGAGCCTATGGAAAAACGCCAGCAACGCGGCCTTTTTACGGTTCCTGGCCTTTTGCTGGCCTT
TTGCTCACATGTTCTTTCCTGCGTTATCCCCTGATTCTGTGGATAACCGTATTACCGCCTTTGAGTGAGC
TGATACCGCTCGCCGCAGCCGAACGACCGAGCGCAGCGAGTCAGTGAGCGAGGAAGCGGAAGAGCGCCTG
ATGCGGTATTTTCTCCTTACGCATCTGTGCGGTATTTCACACCGCAATGGTGCACTCTCAGTACAATCTG
CTCTGATGCCGCATAGTTAAGCCAGTATACACTCCGCTATCGCTACGTGACTGGGTCATGGCTGCGCCCC
GACACCCGCCAACACCCGCTGACGCGCCCTGACGGGCTTGTCTGCTCCCGGCATCCGCTTACAGACAAGC
TGTGACCGTCTCCGGGAGCTGCATGTGTCAGAGGTTTTCACCGTCATCACCGAAACGCGCGAGGCAGCTG
CGGTAAAGCTCATCAGCGTGGTCGTGAAGCGATTCACAGATGTCTGCCTGTTCATCCGCGTCCAGCTCGT
TGAGTTTCTCCAGAAGCGTTAATGTCTGGCTTCTGATAAAGCGGGCCATGTTAAGGGCGGTTTTTTCCTG
TTTGGTCACTGATGCCTCCGTGTAAGGGGGATTTCTGTTCATGGGGGTAATGATACCGATGAAACGAGAG
AGGATGCTCACGATACGGGTTACTGATGATGAACATGCCCGGTTACTGGAACGTTGTGAGGGTAAACAAC
TGGCGGTATGGATGCGGCGGGACCAGAGAAAAATCACTCAGGGTCAATGCCAGCGCTTCGTTAATACAGA
TGTAGGTGTTCCACAGGGTAGCCAGCAGCATCCTGCGATGCAGATCCGGAACATAATGGTGCAGGGCGCT
GACTTCCGCGTTTCCAGACTTTACGAAACACGGAAACCGAAGACCATTCATGTTGTTGCTCAGGTCGCAG
ACGTTTTGCAGCAGCAGTCGCTTCACGTTCGCTCGCGTATCGGTGATTCATTCTGCTAACCAGTAAGGCA
ACCCCGCCAGCCTAGCCGGGTCCTCAACGACAGGAGCACGATCATGCGCACCCGTGGCCAGGACCCAACG
CTGCCCGAGATGCGCCGCGTGCGGCTGCTGGAGATGGCGGACGCGATGGATATGTTCTGCCAAGGGTTGG
TTTGCGCATTCACAGTTCTCCGCAAGAATTGATTGGCTCCAATTCTTGGAGTGGTGAATCCGTTAGCGAG
GTGCCGCCGGCTTCCATTCAGGTCGAGGTGGCCCGGCTCCATGCACCGCGACGCAACGCGGGGAGGCAGA
CAAGGTATAGGGCGGCGCCTACAATCCATGCCAACCCGTTCCATGTGCTCGCCGAGGCGGCATAAATCGC
CGTGACGATCAGCGGTCCAATGATCGAAGTTAGGCTGGTAAGAGCCGCGAGCGATCCTTGAAGCTGTCCC
TGATGGTCGTCATCTACCTGCCTGGACAGCATGGCCTGCAACGCGGGCATCCCGATGCCGCCGGAAGCGA
GAAGAATCATAATGGGGAAGGCCATCCAGCCTCGCGTCGCGAACGCCAGCAAGACGTAGCCCAGCGCGTC
GGCCGCCATGCCGGCGATAATGGCCTGCTTCTCGCCGAAACGTTTGGTGGCGGGACCAGTGACGAAGGCT
TGAGCGAGGGCGTGCAAGATTCCGAATACCGCAAGCGACAGGCCGATCATCGTCGCGCTCCAGCGAAAGC
GGTCCTCGCCGAAAATGACCCAGAGCGCTGCCGGCACCTGTCCTACGAGTTGCATGATAAAGAAGACAGT
CATAAGTGCGGCGACGATAGTCATGCCCCGCGCCCACCGGAAGGAGCTGACTGGGTTGAAGGCTCTCAAG
GGCATCGGTCGAGATCCCGGTGCCTAATGAGTGAGCTAACTTACATTAATTGCGTTGCGCTCACTGCCCG
CTTTCCAGTCGGGAAACCTGTCGTGCCAGCTGCATTAATGAATCGGCCAACGCGCGGGGAGAGGCGGTTT
GCGTATTGGGCGCCAGGGTGGTTTTTCTTTTCACCAGTGAGACGGGCAACAGCTGATTGCCCTTCACCGC
CTGGCCCTGAGAGAGTTGCAGCAAGCGGTCCACGCTGGTTTGCCCCAGCAGGCGAAAATCCTGTTTGATG
GTGGTTAACGGCGGGATATAACATGAGCTGTCTTCGGTATCGTCGTATCCCACTACCGAGATATCCGCAC
CAACGCGCAGCCCGGACTCGGTAATGGCGCGCATTGCGCCCAGCGCCATCTGATCGTTGGCAACCAGCAT
CGCAGTGGGAACGATGCCCTCATTCAGCATTTGCATGGTTTGTTGAAAACCGGACATGGCACTCCAGTCG
CCTTCCCGTTCCGCTATCGGCTGAATTTGATTGCGAGTGAGATATTTATGCCAGCCAGCCAGACGCAGAC
GCGCCGAGACAGAACTTAATGGGCCCGCTAACAGCGCGATTTGCTGGTGACCCAATGCGACCAGATGCTC
CACGCCCAGTCGCGTACCGTCTTCATGGGAGAAAATAATACTGTTGATGGGTGTCTGGTCAGAGACATCA
AGAAATAACGCCGGAACATTAGTGCAGGCAGCTTCCACAGCAATGGCATCCTGGTCATCCAGCGGATAGT
TAATGATCAGCCCACTGACGCGTTGCGCGAGAAGATTGTGCACCGCCGCTTTACAGGCTTCGACGCCGCT
TCGTTCTACCATCGACACCACCACGCTGGCACCCAGTTGATCGGCGCGAGATTTAATCGCCGCGACAATT
TGCGACGGCGCGTGCAGGGCCAGACTGGAGGTGGCAACGCCAATCAGCAACGACTGTTTGCCCGCCAGTT
GTTGTGCCACGCGGTTGGGAATGTAATTCAGCTCCGCCATCGCCGCTTCCACTTTTTCCCGCGTTTTCGC
AGAAACGTGGCTGGCCTGGTTCACCACGCGGGAAACGGTCTGATAAGAGACACCGGCATACTCTGCGACA
TCGTATAACGTTACTGGTTTCACATTCACCACCCTGAATTGACTCTCTTCCGGGCGCTATCATGCCATAC
CGCGAAAGGTTTTGCGCCATTCGATGGTGTCCGGGATCTCGACGCTCTCCCTTATGCGACTCCTGCATTA
GGAAGCAGCCCAGTAGTAGGTTGAGGCCGTTGAGCACCGCCGCCGCAAGGAATGGTGCATGCAAGGAGAT
GGCGCCCAACAGTCCCCCGGCCACGGGGCCTGCCACCATACCCACGCCGAAACAAGCGCTCATGAGCCCG
AAGTGGCGAGCCCGATCTTCCCCATCGGTGATGTCGGCGATATAGGCGCCAGCAACCGCACCTGTGGCGC
CGGTGATGCCGGCCACGATGCGTCCGGCGTAGAGGATCGAGATCTCGATCCCGCGAAAT
